Addgene plasmid #142258: TFORF0392
Purpose: Lentiviral vector for overexpressing transcription factor ORFs with unique 24-bp barcodes. Barcodes facilitate identification of transcription factors in pooled screens.
Depositing lab: Feng Zhang. Depositing organization: Broad Institute. Publication: A transcription factor atlas of directed differentiation. Joung J, Ma S, Tay T, Geiger-Schuller KR, Kirchgatterer PC, Verdine VK, Guo B, Arias-Garcia MA, Allen WE, Singh A, Kuksenko O, Abudayyeh OO, Gootenberg JS, Fu Z, Macrae RK, Buenrostro JD, Regev A, Zhang F. Cell. 2023 Jan 5;186(1):209-229.e26. doi: 10.1016/j.cell.2022.11.026. PubMed 36608654.
Backbone
  Vector backbone: pLX_TRC317
  Backbone manufacturer: Broad Institute Genetic Perturbation Platform
  Backbone size w/o insert (bp): 8264
  Vector type: Mammalian Expression, Lentiviral
  Selectable markers: Puromycin
Growth in bacteria
  Bacterial resistance: Ampicillin, 100 μg/mL
  Growth temperature: 37°C
  Growth strain: NEB Stable
  Copy number: High Copy
Gene/Insert
  Gene/Insert name: ZNF7
  Species: H. sapiens (human)
  Insert size (bp): 2162
  Entrez Gene: ZNF7 (a.k.a. HF.16, KOX4, zf30)
  Promoter: EF1a
  Cloning method: Unknown
  Sequencing primers: 5′ GGGTGGAGACTGAAGTTAGGCCAG; 3′ CACATAGCGTAAAAGGAGCAACATAG
Terms and licenses: Academic/Nonprofit Terms; Industry Terms: Not Available to Industry
Depositor comments: NM_003416,XM_011517293,XM_011517294,ENST00000528372 . The transcription factor ORF portion of this plasmid was synthesized by Genewiz. Please test multiple small colonies in case of plasmid recombination. To make this collection available in a timely manner, a portion of this collection was not fully sequenced by Addgene. If an Addgene verified full plasmid sequence is not available, please contact us prior to placing an order to request the full sequence.
How to cite: TFORF0392 was a gift from Feng Zhang (Addgene plasmid # 142258 ; http://n2t.net/addgene:142258 ; RRID:Addgene_142258)
