[The description below was written by a language model from this plasmid's Addgene catalogue record and pLannotate feature annotations shown in this document.]
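Description:
TFORF0392 is a lentiviral mammalian expression plasmid built on the pLX_TRC317 backbone and carrying the human zinc-finger transcription factor ZNF7 (also known as KOX4). It belongs to a barcoded transcription factor ORF collection. Each member pairs one ORF with a unique 24-bp barcode, so the factor present in a given cell can be identified in pooled overexpression screens, such as screens for drivers of directed differentiation. The barcode itself is not annotated in the feature table. The recorded insert is about 200 bp longer than the annotated ZNF7 coding sequence, so the barcode may lie in the unannotated stretch between the ORF and the WPRE, although the record does not state its position.

The viral cassette has a third-generation, self-inactivating layout. An RSV promoter fused to a truncated HIV-1 5' LTR drives genomic RNA production in packaging cells. It is followed by the Ψ packaging signal with a gag fragment, the RRE for Rev-dependent nuclear export, a cPPT/CTS and a ΔU3 3' LTR that disables LTR promoter activity after integration. Within the provirus, an SV40 early promoter expresses puromycin N-acetyltransferase for selection of transduced cells. Downstream, the strong constitutive EF-1α promoter drives ZNF7, and a WPRE enhances transcript stability and expression. An SV40 polyadenylation signal sits beyond the 3' LTR. Short hits to the U6 promoter, small t antigen, lacZα and lacI appear to be backbone remnants rather than functional units.

In bacteria the plasmid is maintained at high copy from a ColE1/pUC-type origin under ampicillin selection, and it also carries an f1 origin. The depositor notes that the ORF was synthesized and that the plasmid can recombine during propagation, as is typical of LTR-containing vectors.
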