Features (pLannotate 1.2.2; 31 found; start..end, strand, type, name):
      5..231     +  promoter       RSV promoter: Rous sarcoma virus enhancer/promoter
    232..412     +  LTR            5' LTR (truncated): truncated 5' long terminal repeat (LTR) from HIV-1
    459..584     +  misc_feature   HIV-1 Ψ: packaging signal of human immunodeficiency virus type 1
    568..931     +  CDS            HIV-1 gag (fragment): gag protein from human immunodeficiency virus 1; gag
   1077..1310    +  misc_feature   RRE: The Rev response element (RRE) of HIV-1 allows for Rev-dependent mRNA export from the nucleus to the cytoplasm.
   1687..1713    +  CDS            Rev (fragment): human immunodeficiency virus 1 (HIV-1) Rev protein; rev; enhances nuclear export of unspliced and incompletely spliced viral mRNAs
   1720..1743    +  promoter       SV40 promoter (fragment): SV40 early promoter
   1744..1815    +  promoter       SV40 promoter (fragment): SV40 enhancer and early promoter
   1839..1974    +  rep_origin     SV40 ori: SV40 origin of replication
   2020..2616    +  CDS            PuroR (fragment): puromycin N-acetyltransferase; pac from Streptomyces; confers resistance to puromycin
   2665..2782    +  misc_feature   cPPT/CTS: central polypurine tract and central termination sequence of HIV-1
   2847..2913    +  CDS            small t antigen (fragment): SV40 (simian virus 40) small t antigen
   2920..4098    +  promoter       EF-1α promoter: strong constitutive promoter for human elongation factor EF-1α
   4115..6076    +  CDS            ZNF7: ZNF7_HUMAN - Also known as KOX4. Experimental evidence at protein level: Swiss-Prot protein existence level 1. May be involved in transcriptional regulation. From Homo sapiens (Human).
   6188..6241    +  promoter       U6 promoter (fragment): RNA polymerase III promoter for human U6 snRNA
   6283..6871    +  misc_feature   WPRE: woodchuck hepatitis virus posttranscriptional regulatory element
   6922..6941    +  misc_feature   cPPT/CTS (fragment): central polypurine tract and central termination sequence of HIV-1
   6943..7176    +  LTR            3' LTR (ΔU3): self-inactivating 3' long terminal repeat (LTR) from HIV-1
   7254..7375    +  polyA_signal   SV40 poly(A) signal: SV40 polyadenylation signal
   7415..7550    +  rep_origin     SV40 ori: SV40 origin of replication
   7571..7589    -  promoter       T7 promoter: promoter for bacteriophage T7 RNA polymerase
   7597..7752    +  CDS            lacZα (fragment): LacZα fragment of β-galactosidase; lacZ fragment
   7757..8185    +  rep_origin     f1 ori (sequence partly withheld): f1 bacteriophage origin of replication; arrow indicates direction of (+) strand synthesis
   8238..8342    +  promoter       AmpR promoter: bla
   8343..9203    +  CDS            AmpR: β-lactamase; bla; confers resistance to ampicillin, carbenicillin, and related antibiotics
   9374..9962    +  rep_origin     ori: high-copy-number ColE1/pMB1/pBR322/pUC origin of replication
  10145..10237   +  CDS            lacI (fragment): lac repressor; lacI; The lac repressor binds to the lac operator to inhibit transcription in E. coli. This inhibition can be relieved by adding lactose or isopropyl-β-D-thiogalactopyranoside (IPTG).
  10250..10271   +  protein_bind   CAP binding site: CAP binding activates transcription in the presence of cAMP. E. coli catabolite activator protein
  10286..10316   +  promoter       lac promoter: promoter for the E. coli lac operon
  10324..10340   +  protein_bind   lac operator: The lac repressor binds to the lac operator to inhibit transcription in E. coli. This inhibition can be relieved by adding lactose or isopropyl-β-D-thiogalactopyranoside (IPTG). lac repressor encoded by lacI
  10385..10403   +  promoter       T3 promoter: promoter for bacteriophage T3 RNA polymerase
>Addgene plasmid #142258 | TFORF0392 | addgene full sequence | sequence record 395750 | Addgene NGS Result
TTAATGTAGTCTTATGCAATACTCTTGTAGTCTTGCAACATGGTAACGATGAGTTAGCAACATGCCTTAC
AAGGAGAGAAAAAGCACCGTGCATGCCGATTGGTGGAAGTAAGGTGGTACGATCGTGCCTTATTAGGAAG
GCAACAGACGGGTCTGACATGGATTGGACGAACCACTGAATTGCCGCATTGCAGAGATATTGTATTTAAG
TGCCTAGCTCGATACATAAACGGGTCTCTCTGGTTAGACCAGATCTGAGCCTGGGAGCTCTCTGGCTAAC
TAGGGAACCCACTGCTTAAGCCTCAATAAAGCTTGCCTTGAGTGCTTCAAGTAGTGTGTGCCCGTCTGTT
GTGTGACTCTGGTAACTAGAGATCCCTCAGACCCTTTTAGTCAGTGTGGAAAATCTCTAGCAGTGGCGCC
CGAACAGGGACTTGAAAGCGAAAGGGAAACCAGAGGAGCTCTCTCGACGCAGGACTCGGCTTGCTGAAGC
GCGCACGGCAAGAGGCGAGGGGCGGCGACTGGTGAGTACGCCAAAAATTTTGACTAGCGGAGGCTAGAAG
GAGAGAGATGGGTGCGAGAGCGTCAGTATTAAGCGGGGGAGAATTAGATCGCGATGGGAAAAAATTCGGT
TAAGGCCAGGGGGAAAGAAAAAATATAAATTAAAACATATAGTATGGGCAAGCAGGGAGCTAGAACGATT
CGCAGTTAATCCTGGCCTGTTAGAAACATCAGAAGGCTGTAGACAAATACTGGGACAGCTACAACCATCC
CTTCAGACAGGATCAGAAGAACTTAGATCATTATATAATACAGTAGCAACCCTCTATTGTGTGCATCAAA
GGATAGAGATAAAAGACACCAAGGAAGCTTTAGACAAGATAGAGGAAGAGCAAAACAAAAGTAAGACCAC
CGCACAGCAAGCGGCCGCTGATCTTCAGACCTGGAGGAGGAGATATGAGGGACAATTGGAGAAGTGAATT
ATATAAATATAAAGTAGTAAAAATTGAACCATTAGGAGTAGCACCCACCAAGGCAAAGAGAAGAGTGGTG
CAGAGAGAAAAAAGAGCAGTGGGAATAGGAGCTTTGTTCCTTGGGTTCTTGGGAGCAGCAGGAAGCACTA
TGGGCGCAGCGTCAATGACGCTGACGGTACAGGCCAGACAATTATTGTCTGGTATAGTGCAGCAGCAGAA
CAATTTGCTGAGGGCTATTGAGGCGCAACAGCATCTGTTGCAACTCACAGTCTGGGGCATCAAGCAGCTC
CAGGCAAGAATCCTGGCTGTGGAAAGATACCTAAAGGATCAACAGCTCCTGGGGATTTGGGGTTGCTCTG
GAAAACTCATTTGCACCACTGCTGTGCCTTGGAATGCTAGTTGGAGTAATAAATCTCTGGAACAGATTTG
GAATCACACGACCTGGATGGAGTGGGACAGAGAAATTAACAATTACACAAGCTTAATACACTCCTTAATT
GAAGAATCGCAAAACCAGCAAGAAAAGAATGAACAAGAATTATTGGAATTAGATAAATGGGCAAGTTTGT
GGAATTGGTTTAACATAACAAATTGGCTGTGGTATATAAAATTATTCATAATGATAGTAGGAGGCTTGGT
AGGTTTAAGAATAGTTTTTGCTGTACTTTCTATAGTGAATAGAGTTAGGCAGGGATATTCACCATTATCG
TTTCAGACCCACCTCCCAACCCCGAGGGGACCCATGCATTGCATCTCAATTAGTCAGCAACCAGGTGTGG
AAAGTCCCCAGGCTCCCCAGCAGGCAGAAGTATGCAAAGCATGCGTCTCAATTAGTCAGCAACCATAGTC
CCGCCCCTAACTCCGCCCATCCCGCCCCTAACTCCGCCCAGTTCCGCCCATTCTCCGCCCCATGGCTGAC
TAATTTTTTTTATTTATGCAGAGGCCGAGGCCGCCTCGGCCTCTGAGCTATTCCAGAAGTAGTGAGGAGG
CTTTTTTGGAGGCCTAGGCTTTTGCAAAAAGCTTTCTAGAGGTACCACCGGAGCTTACCATGACCGAGTA
CAAGCCCACGGTGCGCCTCGCCACCCGCGACGACGTCCCCAGGGCCGTACGCACCCTCGCCGCCGCGTTC
GCCGACTACCCCGCCACGCGCCACACCGTCGATCCGGACCGCCACATCGAGCGGGTCACCGAGCTGCAAG
AACTCTTCCTCACGCGCGTCGGGCTCGACATCGGCAAGGTGTGGGTCGCGGACGACGGCGCCGCCGTGGC
GGTCTGGACCACGCCGGAGAGCGTCGAAGCGGGGGCGGTGTTCGCCGAGATCGGCCCGCGCATGGCCGAG
TTGAGCGGTTCCCGGCTGGCCGCGCAGCAACAGATGGAAGGCCTCCTGGCGCCGCACCGGCCCAAGGAGC
CCGCGTGGTTCCTGGCCACCGTCGGCGTCTCGCCCGACCACCAGGGCAAGGGTCTGGGCAGCGCCGTCGT
GCTCCCCGGAGTGGAGGCGGCCGAGCGCGCCGGGGTGCCCGCCTTCCTGGAGACCTCCGCGCCCCGCAAC
CTCCCCTTCTACGAGCGGCTCGGCTTCACCGTCACCGCCGACGTCGAGGTGCCCGAAGGACCGCGCACCT
GGTGCATGACCCGCAAGCCCGGTGCCAGTTAACGAATTCTAGATCTTGAGACAAATGGCAGTATTCATCC
ACAATTTTAAAAGAAAAGGGGGGATTGGGGGGTACAGTGCAGGGGAAAGAATAGTAGACATAATAGCAAC
AGACATACAAACTAAAGAATTACAAAAACAAATTACAAAAATTCAAAATTTTCGGGTTTATTACAGGGAC
AGCAGAGATCCACTTTGGCGCCGGCTCGAGGCCTGCAGGTGCAAAGATGGATAAAGTTTTAAACAGAGAG
GAATCTTTGCAGCTAATGGACCTTCTAGGTCTTGAAAGGAGTGGGAATTGGCTCCGGTGCCCGTCAGTGG
GCAGAGCGCACATCGCCCACAGTCCCCGAGAAGTTGGGGGGAGGGGTCGGCAATTGAACCGGTGCCTAGA
GAAGGTGGCGCGGGGTAAACTGGGAAAGTGATGTCGTGTACTGGCTCCGCCTTTTTCCCGAGGGTGGGGG
AGAACCGTATATAAGTGCAGTAGTCGCCGTGAACGTTCTTTTTCGCAACGGGTTTGCCGCCAGAACACAG
GTAAGTGCCGTGTGTGGTTCCCGCGGGCCTGGCCTCTTTACGGGTTATGGCCCTTGCGTGCCTTGAATTA
CTTCCACCTGGCTGCAGTACGTGATTCTTGATCCCGAGCTTCGGGTTGGAAGTGGGTGGGAGAGTTCGAG
GCCTTGCGCTTAAGGAGCCCCTTCGCCTCGTGCTTGAGTTGAGGCCTGGCCTGGGCGCTGGGGCCGCCGC
GTGCGAATCTGGTGGCACCTTCGCGCCTGTCTCGCTGCTTTCGATAAGTCTCTAGCCATTTAAAATTTTT
GATGACCTGCTGCGACGCTTTTTTTCTGGCAAGATAGTCTTGTAAATGCGGGCCAAGATCTGCACACTGG
TATTTCGGTTTTTGGGGCCGCGGGCGGCGACGGGGCCCGTGCGTCCCAGCGCACATGTTCGGCGAGGCGG
GGCCTGCGAGCGCGGCCACCGAGAATCGGACGGGGGTAGTCTCAAGCTGGCCGGCCTGCTCTGGTGCCTG
GCCTCGCGCCGCCGTGTATCGCCCCGCCCTGGGCGGCAAGGCTGGCCCGGTCGGCACCAGTTGCGTGAGC
GGAAAGATGGCCGCTTCCCGGCCCTGCTGCAGGGAGCTCAAAATGGAGGACGCGGCGCTCGGGAGAGCGG
GCGGGTGAGTCACCCACACAAAGGAAAAGGGCCTTTCCGTCCTCAGCCGTCGCTTCATGTGACTCCACGG
AGTACCGGGCGCCGTCCAGGCACCTCGATTAGTTCTCGAGCTTTTGGAGTACGTCGTCTTTAGGTTGGGG
GGAGGGGTTTTATGCGATGGAGTTTCCCCACACTGAGTGGGTGGAGACTGAAGTTAGGCCAGCTTGGCAC
TTGATGTAATTCTCCTTGGAATTTGCCCTTTTTGAGTTTGGATCTTGGTTCATTCTCAAGCCTCAGACAG
TGGTTCAAAGTTTTTTTCTTCCATTTCAGGTGTCGTGAGGCTAGCACCGCCACCATGGAGGTGGTAACAT
TTGGCGATGTGGCTGTGCACTTCTCTCGGGAGGAGTGGCAGTGTCTGGACCCTGGCCAGAGGGCCCTCTA
CAGGGAAGTGATGCTGGAGAACCACAGCAGTGTGGCTGGACTAGCAGGATTCCTGGTTTTCAAGCCTGAG
CTGATCTCTCGGCTGGAGCAGGGAGAAGAGCCATGGGTCCTCGACCTGCAGGGAGCAGAGGGGACAGAGG
CACCAAGGACCTCCAAGACAGATTCTACGATTAGGACTGAAAATGAGCAGGCCTGTGAGGACATGGACAT
CCTAAAATCAGAATCCTATGGGACAGTGGTCAGAATCTCCCCACAGGACTTTCCTCAGAATCCTGGCTTT
GGAGACGTTTCTGATTCTGAGGTCTGGTTAGACAGTCATCTGGGCAGTCCCGGGCTGAAAGTGACAGGCT
TTACCTTCCAAAATAACTGTTTGAATGAGGAGACTGTGGTTCCCAAGACCTTCACCAAGGACGCACCCCA
GGGATGTAAGGAGCTGGGAAGCAGCGGCCTGGATTGTCAGCCTCTTGAAAGTCAGGGAGAGAGTGCGGAA
GGGATGTCCCAGAGATGCGAGGAGTGTGGCAAAGGCATCAGAGCCACTTCAGATATCGCTCTGCATTGGG
AAATTAATACACAGAAAATTAGCAGATGTCAAGAATGCCAAAAAAAGTTATCTGACTGCTTGCAGGGGAA
ACATACAAATAACTGCCATGGAGAGAAGCCGTACGAATGTGCAGAGTGTGGGAAAGTCTTCAGGCTCTGC
TCGCAGCTTAATCAGCATCAGAGAATCCACACGGGAGAGAAACCCTTTAAATGCACTGAGTGTGGAAAAG
CCTTCCGCCTGAGCTCAAAACTTATTCAGCATCAAAGAATCCACACTGGGGAGAAGCCCTACAGATGTGA
GGAATGTGGAAAAGCTTTTGGTCAGAGCTCAAGCCTCATCCACCATCAGAGAATCCACACAGGAGAGAGG
CCCTATGGTTGTCGTGAGTGTGGGAAAGCCTTCAGCCAGCAGTCGCAGCTGGTTAGACACCAGAGAACTC
ACACTGGGGAGAGGCCCTACCCTTGCAAGGAGTGTGGGAAGGCCTTCAGCCAGAGCTCCACCCTAGCCCA
GCATCAAAGGATGCATACTGGGGAGAAAGCTCAAATTCTAAAAGCCTCAGACAGTCCAAGCCTTGTTGCA
CATCAGAGAATTCACGCTGTAGAGAAACCATTTAAGTGTGATGAGTGTGGGAAAGCTTTTAGGTGGATCT
CTCGCCTGAGTCAGCATCAGCTGATTCACACTGGAGAGAAGCCTTATAAATGCAACAAGTGTACAAAAGC
CTTTGGTTGTAGTTCACGGCTTATTCGCCATCAGAGAACTCACACTGGAGAAAAACCATTTAAATGTGAT
GAGTGTGGCAAAGGCTTTGTTCAGGGCTCACACCTTATTCAGCATCAGCGAATCCACACTGGAGAGAAAC
CCTATGTGTGTAATGACTGTGGAAAAGCCTTCAGTCAGAGTTCCAGCCTTATTTACCATCAGAGAATCCA
TAAAGGAGAGAAGCCCTACGAATGCCTCCAATGCGGAAAAGCCTTCAGTATGAGCACACAGCTTACAATA
CATCAAAGGGTTCACACTGGAGAGAGGCCCTATAAATGTAATGAATGTGGGAAAGCCTTCAGTCAAAACT
CAACCCTTTTCCAACACCAGATAATTCATGCAGGGGTGAAGCCCTATGAGTGCAGTGAGTGTGGAAAAGC
CTTCAGCCGGAGCTCATATCTTATTGAACACCAGAGAATACACACTAGGGCCCAGTGGTTTTACGAATAT
GGGAATGCCCTGGAAGGGTCCACCTTTGTGAGCCGTAAAAAGGTTAATACTATAAAGAAACTGCATCAGT
GTGAAGACTGTGAGAAGATATTTAGGTGGCGTTCACACCTAATTATACACCAGAGAATTCACACCGGGGA
GAAGCCTTATAAATGCAATGACTGTGGCAAAGCTTTTAATCGTAGCTCAAGGCTTACCCAGCATCAAAAA
ATTCACATGGGATAGTAATGAACTAGTCCGTAACTTGAAAGTATTTCGATTTCTTGGCTTTATATATCTT
GTGGAAAGGACGAAATTGTGGGCGCAAACCACAGCACACGCGTTAAGTCGACAATCAACCTCTGGATTAC
AAAATTTGTGAAAGATTGACTGGTATTCTTAACTATGTTGCTCCTTTTACGCTATGTGGATACGCTGCTT
TAATGCCTTTGTATCATGCTATTGCTTCCCGTATGGCTTTCATTTTCTCCTCCTTGTATAAATCCTGGTT
GCTGTCTCTTTATGAGGAGTTGTGGCCCGTTGTCAGGCAACGTGGCGTGGTGTGCACTGTGTTTGCTGAC
GCAACCCCCACTGGTTGGGGCATTGCCACCACCTGTCAGCTCCTTTCCGGGACTTTCGCTTTCCCCCTCC
CTATTGCCACGGCGGAACTCATCGCCGCCTGCCTTGCCCGCTGCTGGACAGGGGCTCGGCTGTTGGGCAC
TGACAATTCCGTGGTGTTGTCGGGGAAATCATCGTCCTTTCCTTGGCTGCTCGCCTGTGTTGCCACCTGG
ATTCTGCGCGGGACGTCCTTCTGCTACGTCCCTTCGGCCCTCAATCCAGCGGACCTTCCTTCCCGCGGCC
TGCTGCCGGCTCTGCGGCCTCTTCCGCGTCTTCGCCTTCGCCCTCAGACGAGTCGGATCTCCCTTTGGGC
CGCCTCCCCGCGTCGACTTTAAGACCAATGACTTACAAGGCAGCTGTAGATCTTAGCCACTTTTTAAAAG
AAAAGGGGGGACTGGAAGGGCTAATTCACTCCCAACGAAGACAAGATCTGCTTTTTGCTTGTACTGGGTC
TCTCTGGTTAGACCAGATCTGAGCCTGGGAGCTCTCTGGCTAACTAGGGAACCCACTGCTTAAGCCTCAA
TAAAGCTTGCCTTGAGTGCTTCAAGTAGTGTGTGCCCGTCTGTTGTGTGACTCTGGTAACTAGAGATCCC
TCAGACCCTTTTAGTCAGTGTGGAAAATCTCTAGCAGTACGTATAGTAGTTCATGTCATCTTATTATTCA
GTATTTATAACTTGCAAAGAAATGAATATCAGAGAGTGAGAGGAACTTGTTTATTGCAGCTTATAATGGT
TACAAATAAAGCAATAGCATCACAAATTTCACAAATAAAGCATTTTTTTCACTGCATTCTAGTTGTGGTT
TGTCCAAACTCATCAATGTATCTTATCATGTCTGGCTCTAGCTATCCCGCCCCTAACTCCGCCCATCCCG
CCCCTAACTCCGCCCAGTTCCGCCCATTCTCCGCCCCATGGCTGACTAATTTTTTTTATTTATGCAGAGG
CCGAGGCCGCCTCGGCCTCTGAGCTATTCCAGAAGTAGTGAGGAGGCTTTTTTGGAGGCCTAGGGACGTA
CCCAATTCGCCCTATAGTGAGTCGTATTACGCGCGCTCACTGGCCGTCGTTTTACAACGTCGTGACTGGG
AAAACCCTGGCGTTACCCAACTTAATCGCCTTGCAGCACATCCCCCTTTCGCCAGCTGGCGTAATAGCGA
AGAGGCCCGCACCGATCGCCCTTCCCAACAGTTGCGCAGCCTGAATGGCGAATGGG
[124 nt withheld, positions 7757-7880]
C
[91 nt withheld, positions 7882-7972]
A
[49 nt withheld, positions 7974-8022]
CCTTTGACGTTGGAGTCCACGTTCTTT
[37 nt withheld, positions 8050-8086]
ACCCTATCTCGGTCTATTCTTTTGATTTATAAGGGATTTTGCCGATTTCGGCCTATTGGTTAAAAAATGA
GCTGATTTAACAAAAATTTAACGCGAATTTTAACAAAATATTAACGCTTACAATTTAGGTGGCACTTTTC
GGGGAAATGTGCGCGGAACCCCTATTTGTTTATTTTTCTAAATACATTCAAATATGTATCCGCTCATGAG
ACAATAACCCTGATAAATGCTTCAATAATATTGAAAAAGGAAGAGTATGAGTATTCAACATTTCCGTGTC
GCCCTTATTCCCTTTTTTGCGGCATTTTGCCTTCCTGTTTTTGCTCACCCAGAAACGCTGGTGAAAGTAA
AAGATGCTGAAGATCAGTTGGGTGCACGAGTGGGTTACATCGAACTGGATCTCAACAGCGGTAAGATCCT
TGAGAGTTTTCGCCCCGAAGAACGTTTTCCAATGATGAGCACTTTTAAAGTTCTGCTATGTGGCGCGGTA
TTATCCCGTATTGACGCCGGGCAAGAGCAACTCGGTCGCCGCATACACTATTCTCAGAATGACTTGGTTG
AGTACTCACCAGTCACAGAAAAGCATCTTACGGATGGCATGACAGTAAGAGAATTATGCAGTGCTGCCAT
AACCATGAGTGATAACACTGCGGCCAACTTACTTCTGACAACGATCGGAGGACCGAAGGAGCTAACCGCT
TTTTTGCACAACATGGGGGATCATGTAACTCGCCTTGATCGTTGGGAACCGGAGCTGAATGAAGCCATAC
CAAACGACGAGCGTGACACCACGATGCCTGTAGCAATGGCAACAACGTTGCGCAAACTATTAACTGGCGA
ACTACTTACTCTAGCTTCCCGGCAACAATTAATAGACTGGATGGAGGCGGATAAAGTTGCAGGACCACTT
CTGCGCTCGGCCCTTCCGGCTGGCTGGTTTATTGCTGATAAATCTGGAGCCGGTGAGCGTGGGTCTCGCG
GTATCATTGCAGCACTGGGGCCAGATGGTAAGCCCTCCCGTATCGTAGTTATCTACACGACGGGGAGTCA
GGCAACTATGGATGAACGAAATAGACAGATCGCTGAGATAGGTGCCTCACTGATTAAGCATTGGTAACTG
TCAGACCAAGTTTACTCATATATACTTTAGATTGATTTAAAACTTCATTTTTAATTTAAAAGGATCTAGG
TGAAGATCCTTTTTGATAATCTCATGACCAAAATCCCTTAACGTGAGTTTTCGTTCCACTGAGCGTCAGA
CCCCGTAGAAAAGATCAAAGGATCTTCTTGAGATCCTTTTTTTCTGCGCGTAATCTGCTGCTTGCAAACA
AAAAAACCACCGCTACCAGCGGTGGTTTGTTTGCCGGATCAAGAGCTACCAACTCTTTTTCCGAAGGTAA
CTGGCTTCAGCAGAGCGCAGATACCAAATACTGTTCTTCTAGTGTAGCCGTAGTTAGGCCACCACTTCAA
GAACTCTGTAGCACCGCCTACATACCTCGCTCTGCTAATCCTGTTACCAGTGGCTGCTGCCAGTGGCGAT
AAGTCGTGTCTTACCGGGTTGGACTCAAGACGATAGTTACCGGATAAGGCGCAGCGGTCGGGCTGAACGG
GGGGTTCGTGCACACAGCCCAGCTTGGAGCGAACGACCTACACCGAACTGAGATACCTACAGCGTGAGCT
ATGAGAAAGCGCCACGCTTCCCGAAGGGAGAAAGGCGGACAGGTATCCGGTAAGCGGCAGGGTCGGAACA
GGAGAGCGCACGAGGGAGCTTCCAGGGGGAAACGCCTGGTATCTTTATAGTCCTGTCGGGTTTCGCCACC
TCTGACTTGAGCGTCGATTTTTGTGATGCTCGTCAGGGGGGCGGAGCCTATGGAAAAACGCCAGCAACGC
GGCCTTTTTACGGTTCCTGGCCTTTTGCTGGCCTTTTGCTCACATGTTCTTTCCTGCGTTATCCCCTGAT
TCTGTGGATAACCGTATTACCGCCTTTGAGTGAGCTGATACCGCTCGCCGCAGCCGAACGACCGAGCGCA
GCGAGTCAGTGAGCGAGGAAGCGGAAGAGCGCCCAATACGCAAACCGCCTCTCCCCGCGCGTTGGCCGAT
TCATTAATGCAGCTGGCACGACAGGTTTCCCGACTGGAAAGCGGGCAGTGAGCGCAACGCAATTAATGTG
AGTTAGCTCACTCATTAGGCACCCCAGGCTTTACACTTTATGCTTCCGGCTCGTATGTTGTGTGGAATTG
TGAGCGGATAACAATTTCACACAGGAAACAGCTATGACCATGATTACGCCAAGCGCGCAATTAACCCTCA
CTAAAGGGAACAAAAGCTGGAGCTGCAAGC
