>Addgene plasmid #142258 | TFORF0392 | depositor partial sequence | sequence record 278912 | Insert
ACCGCCACCATGGAGGTGGTAACATTTGGCGATGTGGCTGTGCACTTCTCTCGGGAGGAGTGGCAGTGTC
TGGACCCTGGCCAGAGGGCCCTCTACAGGGAAGTGATGCTGGAGAACCACAGCAGTGTGGCTGGACTAGC
AGGATTCCTGGTTTTCAAGCCTGAGCTGATCTCTCGGCTGGAGCAGGGAGAAGAGCCATGGGTCCTCGAC
CTGCAGGGAGCAGAGGGGACAGAGGCACCAAGGACCTCCAAGACAGATTCTACGATTAGGACTGAAAATG
AGCAGGCCTGTGAGGACATGGACATCCTAAAATCAGAATCCTATGGGACAGTGGTCAGAATCTCCCCACA
GGACTTTCCTCAGAATCCTGGCTTTGGAGACGTTTCTGATTCTGAGGTCTGGTTAGACAGTCATCTGGGC
AGTCCCGGGCTGAAAGTGACAGGCTTTACCTTCCAAAATAACTGTTTGAATGAGGAGACTGTGGTTCCCA
AGACCTTCACCAAGGACGCACCCCAGGGATGTAAGGAGCTGGGAAGCAGCGGCCTGGATTGTCAGCCTCT
TGAAAGTCAGGGAGAGAGTGCGGAAGGGATGTCCCAGAGATGCGAGGAGTGTGGCAAAGGCATCAGAGCC
ACTTCAGATATCGCTCTGCATTGGGAAATTAATACACAGAAAATTAGCAGATGTCAAGAATGCCAAAAAA
AGTTATCTGACTGCTTGCAGGGGAAACATACAAATAACTGCCATGGAGAGAAGCCGTACGAATGTGCAGA
GTGTGGGAAAGTCTTCAGGCTCTGCTCGCAGCTTAATCAGCATCAGAGAATCCACACGGGAGAGAAACCC
TTTAAATGCACTGAGTGTGGAAAAGCCTTCCGCCTGAGCTCAAAACTTATTCAGCATCAAAGAATCCACA
CTGGGGAGAAGCCCTACAGATGTGAGGAATGTGGAAAAGCTTTTGGTCAGAGCTCAAGCCTCATCCACCA
TCAGAGAATCCACACAGGAGAGAGGCCCTATGGTTGTCGTGAGTGTGGGAAAGCCTTCAGCCAGCAGTCG
CAGCTGGTTAGACACCAGAGAACTCACACTGGGGAGAGGCCCTACCCTTGCAAGGAGTGTGGGAAGGCCT
TCAGCCAGAGCTCCACCCTAGCCCAGCATCAAAGGATGCATACTGGGGAGAAAGCTCAAATTCTAAAAGC
CTCAGACAGTCCAAGCCTTGTTGCACATCAGAGAATTCACGCTGTAGAGAAACCATTTAAGTGTGATGAG
TGTGGGAAAGCTTTTAGGTGGATCTCTCGCCTGAGTCAGCATCAGCTGATTCACACTGGAGAGAAGCCTT
ATAAATGCAACAAGTGTACAAAAGCCTTTGGTTGTAGTTCACGGCTTATTCGCCATCAGAGAACTCACAC
TGGAGAAAAACCATTTAAATGTGATGAGTGTGGCAAAGGCTTTGTTCAGGGCTCACACCTTATTCAGCAT
CAGCGAATCCACACTGGAGAGAAACCCTATGTGTGTAATGACTGTGGAAAAGCCTTCAGTCAGAGTTCCA
GCCTTATTTACCATCAGAGAATCCATAAAGGAGAGAAGCCCTACGAATGCCTCCAATGCGGAAAAGCCTT
CAGTATGAGCACACAGCTTACAATACATCAAAGGGTTCACACTGGAGAGAGGCCCTATAAATGTAATGAA
TGTGGGAAAGCCTTCAGTCAAAACTCAACCCTTTTCCAACACCAGATAATTCATGCAGGGGTGAAGCCCT
ATGAGTGCAGTGAGTGTGGAAAAGCCTTCAGCCGGAGCTCATATCTTATTGAACACCAGAGAATACACAC
TAGGGCCCAGTGGTTTTACGAATATGGGAATGCCCTGGAAGGGTCCACCTTTGTGAGCCGTAAAAAGGTT
AATACTATAAAGAAACTGCATCAGTGTGAAGACTGTGAGAAGATATTTAGGTGGCGTTCACACCTAATTA
TACACCAGAGAATTCACACCGGGGAGAAGCCTTATAAATGCAATGACTGTGGCAAAGCTTTTAATCGTAG
CTCAAGGCTTACCCAGCATCAAAAAATTCACATGGGATAGTAATGAACTAGTCCGTAACTTGAAAGTATT
TCGATTTCTTGGCTTTATATATCTTGTGGAAAGGACGAAATTGTGGGCGCAAACCACAGCAC
