>Addgene plasmid #142258 | TFORF0392 | depositor partial sequence | sequence record 278913 | Barcode
AATTGTGGGCGCAAACCACAGCAC
